Addgene plasmid #224294: U6-PGK-hCD2
Purpose: Expresses sgRNA from U6 promoter and human CD2 under PGK
Depositing lab: Nikhil Joshi. Depositing organization: Yale University. Publication: KLF2 maintains lineage fidelity and suppresses CD8 T cell exhaustion during acute LCMV infection. Fagerberg E, Attanasio J, Dien C, Singh J, Kessler EA, Abdullah L, Shen J, Hunt BG, Connolly KA, De Brouwer E, He J, Iyer NR, Buck J, Borr ER, Damo M, Foster GG, Giles JR, Huang YH, Tsang JS, Krishnaswamy S, Cui W, Joshi NS. Science. 2025 Jan 2;387(6735):eadn2337. doi: 10.1126/science.adn2337. Epub 2025 Feb 14. PubMed 39946463.
Backbone
  Vector backbone: MSCV
  Vector type: Mammalian Expression, Retroviral, CRISPR
  Selectable markers: CD2
Growth in bacteria
  Bacterial resistance: Ampicillin, 100 μg/mL
  Growth temperature: 37°C
  Growth strain: NEB Stable
  Copy number: Unknown
Gene/Insert
  Gene/Insert name: U6 sgRNA cassette with CD2 under PGK promoter
  gRNA/shRNA sequence: empty
  Species: H. sapiens (human)
  Entrez Gene: CD2 (a.k.a. LFA-2, SRBC, T11)
  Promoter: U6/PGK
  Cloning method: Gibson Cloning
  Sequencing primers: 5′ gtggaaaggacgaaacaccggg
Terms and licenses: Academic/Nonprofit Terms; Industry Terms: Not Available to Industry
How to cite: U6-PGK-hCD2 was a gift from Nikhil Joshi (Addgene plasmid # 224294 ; http://n2t.net/addgene:224294 ; RRID:Addgene_224294)
