[The description below was written by a language model from this plasmid's Addgene catalogue record and pLannotate feature annotations shown in this document.]
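Description:
U6-PGK-hCD2 is an MSCV-based gammaretroviral vector for delivering a CRISPR single guide RNA together with a cell-surface marker. The proviral region is flanked by murine embryonic stem cell virus 5′ and 3′ LTRs and carries the MESV Ψ packaging signal plus a truncated MMLV gag segment lacking its start codon, an arrangement that supports packaging of the vector RNA without producing Gag protein. The viral structural and enzymatic functions are not encoded on the plasmid and must be supplied in trans by a packaging system. In bacteria the plasmid replicates from a high-copy ColE1/pUC-type origin and is selected with ampicillin through the AmpR β-lactamase gene. Short fragments of lacI, lacZα, TcR, rop, bom and env, along with lac promoter/operator elements, appear to be non-functional backbone remnants.

The payload sits between gag and the 3′ LTR and comprises two expression units in the same orientation. A human U6 RNA polymerase III promoter drives a Streptococcus pyogenes Cas9 guide RNA scaffold, which is annotated only as fragments, possibly reflecting a modified scaffold. The record lists the guide sequence as empty, so this is a recipient vector into which a spacer of choice is cloned. Downstream, the mouse PGK promoter drives human CD2. This is annotated as a full CD2 coding sequence and serves as the listed selectable marker, allowing transduced cells to be identified or enriched by antibody staining rather than by drug selection. No Cas9 is encoded, so the nuclease must come from the target cells or another source. The associated publication concerns CD8 T cell differentiation and exhaustion during LCMV infection, suggesting use for gene knockout in T cells, although the record does not detail the application.
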