Features (pLannotate 1.2.2; 21 found; start..end, strand, type, name):
     45..386     +  misc_feature   MESV Ψ: packaging signal of murine embryonic stem cell virus
    453..869     +  CDS            gag (truncated): truncated Moloney murine leukemia virus (MMLV) gag gene lacking the start codon
    883..1123    +  promoter       U6 promoter: RNA polymerase III promoter for human U6 snRNA
   1166..1210    +  misc_RNA       tracrRNA (fragment): trans-activating CRISPR RNA for the Streptococcus pyogenes CRISPR/Cas9 system
   1240..1259    +  misc_RNA       gRNA scaffold (fragment): guide RNA scaffold for the Streptococcus pyogenes CRISPR/Cas9 system
   1325..1824    +  promoter       PGK promoter: mouse phosphoglycerate kinase 1 promoter
   1864..2916    +  CDS            CD2: CD2_HUMAN - Also known as SRBC. Experimental evidence at protein level: Swiss-Prot protein existence level 1. CD2 interacts with lymphocyte function-associated antigen CD58 (LFA-3) and CD48/BCM1 to mediate adhesion between T-cells and other cell types. CD2 is implicated in the triggering of T-cells, the cytoplasmic domain is implicated in the signaling function. From Homo sapiens (Human).
   3011..3525    +  LTR            3' LTR: 3' long terminal repeat from murine embryonic stem cell virus
   3687..3703    -  protein_bind   lac operator: The lac repressor binds to the lac operator to inhibit transcription in E. coli. This inhibition can be relieved by adding lactose or isopropyl-β-D-thiogalactopyranoside (IPTG). lac repressor encoded by lacI
   3711..3741    -  promoter       lac promoter: promoter for the E. coli lac operon
   3756..3777    -  protein_bind   CAP binding site: CAP binding activates transcription in the presence of cAMP. E. coli catabolite activator protein
   3790..3882    -  CDS            lacI (fragment): lac repressor; lacI; The lac repressor binds to the lac operator to inhibit transcription in E. coli. This inhibition can be relieved by adding lactose or isopropyl-β-D-thiogalactopyranoside (IPTG).
   4065..4653    -  rep_origin     ori: high-copy-number ColE1/pMB1/pBR322/pUC origin of replication
   4824..5684    -  CDS            AmpR: β-lactamase; bla; confers resistance to ampicillin, carbenicillin, and related antibiotics
   5685..5789    -  promoter       AmpR promoter: bla
   5884..5919    +  CDS            rop (fragment): Rop protein, which maintains plasmids at low copy number; rop
   6021..6120    +  misc_feature   bom (fragment): basis of mobility region from pBR322
   6126..6275    -  CDS            lacZα (fragment): LacZα fragment of β-galactosidase; lacZ fragment
   6275..6476    -  CDS            TcR (fragment): tetracycline efflux protein; tet; confers resistance to tetracycline
   6477..6575    +  CDS            env (fragment): murine leukemia virus gPr80 envelope polyprotein precursor; env; proteolytically cleaved into gp70SU and p15TM subunits
   6617..7133    +  LTR            5' LTR: 5' long terminal repeat from murine embryonic stem cell virus
>Addgene plasmid #224294 | U6-PGK-hCD2 | addgene full sequence | sequence record 442961 | Addgene NGS Result
TGGAGACCCCTGCCCAGGGACCACCGACCCCCCCGCCGGGAGGTAAGCTGGCCAGCGGTCGTTTCGTGTC
TGTCTCTGTCTTTGTGCGTGTTTGTGCCGGCATCTAATGTTTGCGCCTGCGTCTGTACTAGTTAGCTAAC
TAGCTCTGTATCTGGCGGACCCGTGGTGGAACTGACGAGTTCTGAACACCCGGCCGCAACCCTGGGAGAC
GTCCCAGGGACTTTGGGGGCCGTTTTTGTGGCCCGACCTGAGGAAGGGAGTCGATGTGGAATCCGACCCC
GTCAGGATATGTGGTTCTGGTAGGAGACGAGAACCTAAAACAGTTCCCGCCTCCGTCTGAATTTTTGCTT
TCGGTTTGGAACCGAAGCCGCGCGTCTTGTCTGCTGCAGCGCTGCAGCATCGTTCTGTGTTGTCTCTGTC
TGACTGTGTTTCTGTATTTGTCTGAAAATTAGGGCCAGACTGTTACCACTCCCTTAAGTTTGACCTTAGG
TCACTGGAAAGATGTCGAGCGGATCGCTCACAACCAGTCGGTAGATGTCAAGAAGAGACGTTGGGTTACC
TTCTGCTCTGCAGAATGGCCAACCTTTAACGTCGGATGGCCGCGAGACGGCACCTTTAACCGAGACCTCA
TCACCCAGGTTAAGATCAAGGTCTTTTCACCTGGCCCGCATGGACACCCAGACCAGGTCCCCTACATCGT
GACCTGGGAAGCCTTGGCTTTTGACCCCCCTCCCTGGGTCAAGCCCTTTGTACACCCTAAGCCTCCGCCT
CCTCTTCCTCCATCCGCCCCGTCTCTCCCCCTTGAACCTCCTCGTTCGACCCCGCCTCGATCCTCCCTTT
ATCCAGCCCTCACTCCTTCTCTAGGCGCCGGAATTCAACGTAGAGGGCCTATTTCCCATGATTCCTTCAT
ATTTGCATATACGATACAAGGCTGTTAGAGAGATAATTAGAATTAATTTGACTGTAAACACAAAGATATT
AGTACAAAATACGTGACGTAGAAAGTAATAATTTCTTGGGTAGTTTGCAGTTTTAAAATTATGTTTTAAA
ATGGACTATCATATGCTTACCGTAACTTGAAAGTATTTCGATTTCTTGGCTTTATATATCTTGTGGAAAG
GACGAAACACCGGGTCTTCGAGAAGACGTTTAAGAGCTAAGCTGGAAACAGCATAGCAAGTTTAAATAAG
GCTAGTCCGTTATCAACTTGGCCGCTTTAAGGCCGGTCCTAGCAAGGCCAAGTGGCACCGAGTCGGTGCT
TTTTTTGGATCCATCTCTGTCTGACTGTGTTTCTGATCAGTGTGAGGGAGTGTAAAGCTGGTTTGGGTAG
GGGAGGCGCTTTTCCCAAGGCAGTCTGGAGCATGCGCTTTAGCAGCCCCGCTGGGCACTTGGCGCTACAC
AAGTGGCCTCTGGCCTCGCACACATTCCACATCCACCGGTAGGCGCCAACCGGCTCCGTTCTTTGGTGGC
CCCTTCGCGCCACCTTCTACTCCTCCCCTAGTCAGGAAGTTCCCCCCCGCCCCGCAGCTCGCGTCGTGCA
GGACGTGACAAATGGAAGTAGCACGTCTCACTAGTCTCGTGCAGATGGACAGCACCGCTGAGCAATGGAA
GCGGGTAGGCCTTTGGGGCAGCGGCCAATAGCAGCTTTGCTCCTTCGCTTTCTGGGCTCAGAGGCTGGGA
AGGGGTGGGTCCGGGGGCGGGGTCAGGGGCGGGCTCAGGGGCGGGGCGGGCGCCCGAAGGTCCTCCGGAG
GCCCGGCATTCTGCACGCTTCAAAAGCGCACGTCTGCCGCGCTGTTCTCCTCTTCCTCATCTCCGGGCCT
TTCGAAACGTTGTTGTTTGGGGTTGAATTACTCTCTCGAGACCATGAGCTTTCCATGTAAATTTGTAGCC
AGCTTCCTTCTGATTTTCAATGTTTCTTCCAAAGGTGCAGTCTCCAAAGAGATTACGAATGCCTTGGAAA
CCTGGGGTGCCTTGGGTCAGGACATCAACTTGGACATTCCTAGTTTTCAAATGAGTGATGATATTGACGA
TATAAAATGGGAAAAAACTTCAGACAAGAAAAAGATTGCACAATTCAGAAAAGAGAAAGAGACTTTCAAG
GAAAAAGATACATATAAGCTATTTAAAAATGGAACTCTGAAAATTAAGCATCTGAAAACCGATGATCAGG
ATATCTACAAGGTATCAATATATGATACAAAAGGAAAAAATGTGTTGGAAAAAATATTTGATTTGAAGAT
TCAAGAGAGGGTCTCAAAACCAAAGATCTCCTGGACTTGTATCAAAACAACCCTGACCTGTGAGGTAATG
AATGGAACTGACCCCGAATTAAACCTGTATCAAGATGGGAAACATCTAAAACTTTCTCAGAGGGTCATCA
CACACAAGTGGACCACCAGCCTGAGTGCAAAATTCAAGTGCACAGCAGGGAACAAAGTCAGCAAGGAATC
CAGTGTCGAGCCTGTCAGCTGTCCAGAGAAAGGTCTGGACATCTATCTCATCATTGGCATATGTGGAGGA
GGCAGCCTCTTGATGGTCTTTGTGGCACTGCTCGTTTTCTATATCACCAAAAGGAAAAAACAGAGGAGTC
GGAGAAATGATGAGGAGCTGGAGACAAGAGCCCACAGAGTAGCTACTGAAGAAAGGGGCCGGAAGCCCCA
CCAAATTCCAGCTTCAACCCCTCAGAATCCAGCAACTTCCCAACATCCTCCTCCACCACCTGGTCATCGT
TCCCAGGCACCTAGTCATCGTCCCCCGCCTCCTGGACACCGTGTTCAGCACCAGCCTCAGAAGAGGCCTC
CTGCTCCGTCGGGCACACAAGTTCACCAGCAGAAAGGCCCGCCCCTCCCCAGACCCCGAGTTCAGCCAAA
ACCTCCCCATGGGGCAGCAGAAAACTCATTGTCCCCTTCCTCTAATTAGGCTTGCGCGGCCGCTAGGTAC
CTTTAAGACCAATGACTTACAAGGATCGATAAAATAAAAGATTTTATTTAGTCTCCAGAAAAAGGGGGGA
ATGAAAGACCCCACCTGTAGGTTTGGCAAGCTAGCTTAAGTAACGCCATTTTGCAAGGCATGGAAAATAC
ATAACTGAGAATAGAGAAGTTCAGATCAAGGTTAGGAACAGAGAGACAGCAGAATATGGGCCAAACAGGA
TATCTGTGGTAAGCAGTTCCTGCCCCGGCTCAGGGCCAAGAACAGATGGTCCCCAGATGCGGTCCCGCCC
TCAGCAGTTTCTAGAGAACCATCAGATGTTTCCAGGGTGCCCCAAGGACCTGAAATGACCCTGTGCCTTA
TTTGAACTAACCAATCAGTTCGCTTCTCGCTTCTGTTCGCGCGCTTCTGCTCCCCGAGCTCAATAAAAGA
GCCCACAACCCCTCACTCGGCGCGCCAGTCCTCCGATAGACTGCGTCGCCCGGGTACCCGTGTATCCAAT
AAACCCTCTTGCAGTTGCATCCGACTTGTGGTCTCGCTGTTCCTTGGGAGGGTCTCCTCTGAGTGATTGA
CTACCCGTCAGCGGGGGTCTTTCATGGGTAACAGTTTCTTGAAGTTGGAGAACAACATTCTGAGGGTAGG
AGTCGAATATTAAGTAATCCTGACTCAATTAGCCACTGTTTTGAATCCACATACTCCAATACTCCTGAAA
TAGTTCATTATGGACAGCGCAGAAAGAGCTGGGGAGAATTGTGAAATTGTTATCCGCTCACAATTCCACA
CAACATACGAGCCGGAAGCATAAAGTGTAAAGCCTGGGGTGCCTAATGAGTGAGCTAACTCACATTAATT
GCGTTGCGCTCACTGCCCGCTTTCCAGTCGGGAAACCTGTCGTGCCAGCTGCATTAATGAATCGGCCAAC
GCGCGGGGAGAGGCGGTTTGCGTATTGGGCGCTCTTCCGCTTCCTCGCTCACTGACTCGCTGCGCTCGGT
CGTTCGGCTGCGGCGAGCGGTATCAGCTCACTCAAAGGCGGTAATACGGTTATCCACAGAATCAGGGGAT
AACGCAGGAAAGAACATGTGAGCAAAAGGCCAGCAAAAGGCCAGGAACCGTAAAAAGGCCGCGTTGCTGG
CGTTTTTCCATAGGCTCCGCCCCCCTGACGAGCATCACAAAAATCGACGCTCAAGTCAGAGGTGGCGAAA
CCCGACAGGACTATAAAGATACCAGGCGTTTCCCCCTGGAAGCTCCCTCGTGCGCTCTCCTGTTCCGACC
CTGCCGCTTACCGGATACCTGTCCGCCTTTCTCCCTTCGGGAAGCGTGGCGCTTTCTCATAGCTCACGCT
GTAGGTATCTCAGTTCGGTGTAGGTCGTTCGCTCCAAGCTGGGCTGTGTGCACGAACCCCCCGTTCAGCC
CGACCGCTGCGCCTTATCCGGTAACTATCGTCTTGAGTCCAACCCGGTAAGACACGACTTATCGCCACTG
GCAGCAGCCACTGGTAACAGGATTAGCAGAGCGAGGTATGTAGGCGGTGCTACAGAGTTCTTGAAGTGGT
GGCCTAACTACGGCTACACTAGAAGAACAGTATTTGGTATCTGCGCTCTGCTGAAGCCAGTTACCTTCGG
AAAAAGAGTTGGTAGCTCTTGATCCGGCAAACAAACCACCGCTGGTAGCGGTGGTTTTTTTGTTTGCAAG
CAGCAGATTACGCGCAGAAAAAAAGGATCTCAAGAAGATCCTTTGATCTTTTCTACGGGGTCTGACGCTC
AGTGGAACGAAAACTCACGTTAAGGGATTTTGGTCATGAGATTATCAAAAAGGATCTTCACCTAGATCCT
TTTAAATTAAAAATGAAGTTTTAAATCAATCTAAAGTATATATGAGTAAACTTGGTCTGACAGTTACCAA
TGCTTAATCAGTGAGGCACCTATCTCAGCGATCTGTCTATTTCGTTCATCCATAGTTGCCTGACTCCCCG
TCGTGTAGATAACTACGATACGGGAGGGCTTACCATCTGGCCCCAGTGCTGCAATGATACCGCGAGACCC
ACGCTCACCGGCTCCAGATTTATCAGCAATAAACCAGCCAGCCGGAAGGGCCGAGCGCAGAAGTGGTCCT
GCAACTTTATCCGCCTCCATCCAGTCTATTAATTGTTGCCGGGAAGCTAGAGTAAGTAGTTCGCCAGTTA
ATAGTTTGCGCAACGTTGTTGCCATTGCTACAGGCATCGTGGTGTCACGCTCGTCGTTTGGTATGGCTTC
ATTCAGCTCCGGTTCCCAACGATCAAGGCGAGTTACATGATCCCCCATGTTGTGCAAAAAAGCGGTTAGC
TCCTTCGGTCCTCCGATCGTTGTCAGAAGTAAGTTGGCCGCAGTGTTATCACTCATGGTTATGGCAGCAC
TGCATAATTCTCTTACTGTCATGCCATCCGTAAGATGCTTTTCTGTGACTGGTGAGTACTCAACCAAGTC
ATTCTGAGAATAGTGTATGCGGCGACCGAGTTGCTCTTGCCCGGCGTCAATACGGGATAATACCGCGCCA
CATAGCAGAACTTTAAAAGTGCTCATCATTGGAAAACGTTCTTCGGGGCGAAAACTCTCAAGGATCTTAC
CGCTGTTGAGATCCAGTTCGATGTAACCCACTCGTGCACCCAACTGATCTTCAGCATCTTTTACTTTCAC
CAGCGTTTCTGGGTGAGCAAAAACAGGAAGGCAAAATGCCGCAAAAAAGGGAATAAGGGCGACACGGAAA
TGTTGAATACTCATACTCTTCCTTTTTCAATATTATTGAAGCATTTATCAGGGTTATTGTCTCATGAGCG
GATACATATTTGAATGTATTTAGAAAAATAAACAAATAGGGGTTCCGCGCACATTTCCCCGAAAAGTGCC
ACCTGACGTCTAAGAAACCATTATTATCATGACATTAACCTATAAAAATAGGCGTATCACGAGGCCCTTT
CGTCTCGCGCGTTTCGGTGATGACGGTGAAAACCTCTGACACATGCAGCTCCCGGAGACGGTCACAGCTT
GTCTGTAAGCGGATGCCGGGAGCAGACAAGCCCGTCAGGGCGCGTCAGCGGGTGTTGGCGGGTGTCGGGG
CTGGCTTAACTATGCGGCATCAGAGCAGATTGTACTGAGAGTGCACCATATGCGGTGTGAAATACCGCAC
AGATGCGTAAGGAGAAAATACCGCATCAGGCGCCATTCGCCATTCAGGCTGCGCAACTGTTGGGAAGGGC
GATCGGTGCGGGCCTCTTCGCTATTACGCCAGCTGGCGAAAGGGGGATGTGCTGCAAGGCGATTAAGTTG
GGTAACGCCAGGGTTTTCCCAGTCACGACGTTGTAAAACGACGGCGCAAGGAATGGTGCATGCAAGGAGA
TGGCGCCCAACAGTCCCCCGGCCACGGGGCCTGCCACCATACCCACGCCGAAACAAGCGCTCATGAGCCC
GAAGTGGCGAGCCCGATCTTCCCCATCGGTGATGTCGGCGATATAGGCGCCAGCAACCGCACCTGTGGCG
CCGGTGATGCCGGCCACGATGCGTCCGGCGTAGAGGCGATTAGTCCAATTTGTTAAAGACAGGATATCAG
TGGTCCAGGCTCTAGTTTTGACTCAACAATATCACCAGCTGAAGCCTATAGAGTACGAGCCATAGATAAA
ATAAAAGATTTTATTTAGTCTCCAGAAAAAGGGGGGAATGAAAGACCCCACCTGTAGGTTTGGCAAGCTA
GCTTAAGTAACGCCATTTTGCAAGGCATGGAAAATACATAACTGAGAATAGAGAAGTTCAGATCAAGGTT
AGGAACAGAGAGACAGCAGAATATGGGCCAAACAGGATATCTGTGGTAAGCAGTTCCTGCCCCGGCTCAG
GGCCAAGAACAGATGGTCCCCAGATGCGGTCCCGCCCTCAGCAGTTTCTAGAGAACCATCAGATGTTTCC
AGGGTGCCCCAAGGACCTGAAATGACCCTGTGCCTTATTTGAACTAACCAATCAGTTCGCTTCTCGCTTC
TGTTCGCGCGCTTCTGCTCCCCGAGCTCAATAAAAGAGCCCACAACCCCTCACTCGGCGCGCCAGTCCTC
CGATAGACTGCGTCGCCCGGGTACCCGTATTCCCAATAAAGCCTCTTGCTGTTTGCATCCGAATCGTGGA
CTCGCTGATCCTTGGGAGGGTCTCCTCAGATTGATTGACTGCCCACCTCGGGGGTCTTTCATTTGGAGGT
TCCACCGAGATT
